Addgene plasmid #91081: pMOD_C0000
Purpose: (Empty Backbone) Module C, Promoter: none, Gene: none (BaeI site for GT donor cloning), Terminator: none
Depositing lab: Daniel Voytas. Depositing organization: University of Minnesota. Publication: A multi-purpose toolkit to enable advanced genome engineering in plants. Cermak T, Curtin SJ, Gil-Humanes J, Cegan R, Kono TJY, Konecna E, Belanto JJ, Starker CG, Mathre JW, Greenstein RL, Voytas DF. Plant Cell. 2017 May 18. pii: tpc.00922.2016. doi: 10.1105/tpc.16.00922. PubMed 28522548.
Backbone
  Vector backbone: pTAL3
  Vector type: Unspecified
Growth in bacteria
  Bacterial resistance: Ampicillin, 100 μg/mL
  Growth temperature: 37°C
  Growth strain: DH5alpha
  Copy number: High Copy
Gene/Insert
  Gene/Insert name: None
Terms and licenses: Academic/Nonprofit Terms; Industry Terms: Not Available to Industry
How to cite: pMOD_C0000 was a gift from Daniel Voytas (Addgene plasmid # 91081 ; http://n2t.net/addgene:91081 ; RRID:Addgene_91081)
