[The description below was written by a language model from this plasmid's Addgene catalogue record and pLannotate feature annotations shown in this document.]
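Description:
pMOD_C0000 is an empty "module C" backbone from a modular plant genome engineering toolkit, built on the pTAL3 backbone. It is a very small plasmid of about 2.1 kb. The annotated features are only those needed for maintenance in E. coli: a high-copy ColE1/pMB1/pUC-type origin of replication, and the bla gene, driven by its native AmpR promoter, which encodes β-lactamase for ampicillin selection. The catalogue leaves the vector type unspecified. No plant origin, plant selectable marker, T-DNA border or viral element is annotated, which is consistent with its role as an intermediate cloning module rather than a vector delivered directly to plants.

The module position carries no promoter, gene or terminator. According to the record, it instead contains a BaeI restriction site for cloning a gene-targeting (GT) donor template. BaeI is a type IIS-like enzyme that cuts outside its recognition sequence on both sides, so a custom donor fragment can be inserted while the recognition site itself is excised. This site is not picked up in the automated feature table, which lists only the origin and the resistance cassette, and the remaining few hundred bases of the plasmid are unannotated.

As far as the record supports, the plasmid can be used in two ways. It can serve as an empty placeholder for the C slot when modules are assembled into a final construct, or it can receive a homology-directed repair donor that is then combined with other toolkit modules for gene-targeting experiments in plants. The record does not describe the assembly method or the flanking sites used to join modules.
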