Features (pLannotate 1.2.2; 3 found; start..end, strand, type, name):
     80..668     +  rep_origin     ori: high-copy-number ColE1/pMB1/pBR322/pUC origin of replication
   1031..1131    +  promoter       AmpR promoter: bla
   1132..1992    +  CDS            AmpR: β-lactamase; bla; confers resistance to ampicillin, carbenicillin, and related antibiotics
>Addgene plasmid #91081 | pMOD_C0000 | addgene full sequence | sequence record 182045 | Addgene NGS Result
GCCTTGACGGCAAAATCCCTTAACGTGAGTTTTCGTTCCACTGAGCGTCAGACCCCGTAGAAAAGATCAA
AGGATCTTCTTGAGATCCTTTTTTTCTGCGCGTAATCTGCTGCTTGCAAACAAAAAAACCACCGCTACCA
GCGGTGGTTTGTTTGCCGGATCAAGAGCTACTAACTCTTTTTCCGAAGGTAACTGGCTTCAGCAGAGCGC
AGATACCAAATACTGTTCTTCTAGTGTAGCCGTAGTTAGGCCACCACTTCAAGAACTCTGTAGCACCGCC
TACATACCTCGCTCTGCTAATCCTGTTACCAGTGGCTGCTGCCAGTGGCGATAAGTCGTGTCTTACCGGG
TTGGACTCAAGACGATAGTTACCGGATAAGGCGCAGCGGTCGGGCTGAACGGGGGGTTCGTGCTCACAGC
CCAGCTTGGAGCGAACGACCTACACCGAACTGAGATACCTACAGCGTGAGCTATGAGAAAGCGCCACGCT
TCCCGAAGGGAGAAAGGCGGACAGGTATCCGGTAAGCGGCAGGGTCGGAACAGGAGAGCGCACGAGGGAG
CTTCCAGGGGGAAACGCCTGGTATCTTTATAGTCCTGTCGGGTTTCGCCACCTCTGACTTGAGCGTCGAT
TTTTGTGATGCTCGTCAGGGGGGCGGAGCCTATGGAAAAACGCCAGCAACGCGGCCTTTTTACGGTTCCT
GGCCTTTTGCTGGCCTTTTGCTCACATGTTCTTTCCTGCGTTATCCCCTGATTCTGTGGATAACCGTATT
ACCGCCTTTGAGTGAGCTGATACCGCTCGCCGCAGCCGAACGACCGAGCGCAGCGAGTCAGTGAGCGAGG
AAGCGGAAGAGCGCCCACCTGCAACGCCGGCGAGCTTTGGGTACGTCACGTGGCTCGAGCGCGTAGTCCT
CGGTAATATCGCAGAACAAAAGTACCTGATATCGAGTGTACTTCAAGTCACACCGGCGAGTGACTAGCAG
GTGATGAAAAGCCTTAGGGTCAGGTGGCACTTTTCGGGGAAATGTGCGATGAACCCCTATTTGTTTATTT
TTCTAAATACATTCAAATATGTATCCGCTAATGAGACAATAACCCTGATAAATGCTTCAATTATATTGAA
AAAGGAAGAGTATGAGTATCCAACATTTCCGTGTCGCCCTTATTCCCTTTTTTGCGGCCTTCTGCCTTCC
TGTTTTTGCTCACCCAGAAACGCTGGTGAAAGTAAAAGATGCTGAAGATCAGTTGGGTGCCCGAGTGGGT
TACATTGAACTGGATCTCAACAGCGGCAAAATCTTAGAGAGTTTTCGCCCCGAAGAACGCTTCCCAATGA
TGAGCACTTTCAAAGTTCTGCTATGTGGCGCGGTGTTATCCCGTATTGATGCTGGGCAAGAGCAACTCGG
TCGCCGCATACACTATTCTCAGAATGACTTGGTTGAGTATTCACCAGTCACAGAAAAGCATCTTACGGAT
GGCATGACAGTAAGAGAATTATGTAGTGCTGCCATAACCATGAGTGATAACACTGCGGCCAACTTACTTC
TGACAACGATTGGAGGACCGAAGGAGCTAACCGCTTTTTTGCACAACATGGGGGATCATGTAACTCGCCT
TGATCGTTGGGAACCGGAGCTGAATGAAGCCATACCAAACGACGAGCGTGACACCACGATGCCTGTAGCA
ATGGCAACAACTCTCCGCAAACTATTAACTGGCGAACTACTTACTCTTGCTTCACGCCAGCAACTCATTG
ACTGGATGGAGGCGGACAAAGTTGCAGGACCACTTCTGCGCTCGGCACTTCCGGCTGGCTGGTTTATTGC
TGATAAATCTGGAGCCGGTGAGCGTGGGTCTCGCGGTATCATTGCAGCACTGGGGCCAGATGGTAAGCCC
TCCCGTATCGTAGTTATCTACACGACGGGGAGTCAGGCAACTATGGATGAACGAAATAGACAGATCGCTG
AGATAGGTGCCTCACTGATTAAGCATTGGTAACTGTCAGACGAAGGGAAATAAATAGTAGCCCGCCTGAT
GTGCGGGCTTTTTTTTGGTGGTGGTTACCAGTGTCGCTTAGCTACCGTAGGTCCTCTTAGGCGGTCCGAT
TAGCGACATAGTCATCAAT
